Addgene plasmid #75823: PIP5KL1 gRNA (BRDN0001146428)
Purpose: 3rd generation lentiviral gRNA plasmid targeting human PIP5KL1
Depositing lab: John Doench & David Root. Depositing organization: Broad Institute. Publication: Optimized sgRNA design to maximize activity and minimize off-target effects of CRISPR-Cas9. Doench JG, Fusi N, Sullender M, Hegde M, Vaimberg EW, Donovan KF, Smith I, Tothova Z, Wilen C, Orchard R, Virgin HW, Listgarten J, Root DE. Nat Biotechnol. 2016 Jan 18. doi: 10.1038/nbt.3437. PubMed 26780180.
Backbone
  Vector backbone: lentiGuide-Puro
  Backbone manufacturer: Zhang Lab (Addgene plasmid # 52963)
  Vector type: Mammalian Expression, Lentiviral, CRISPR
  Selectable markers: Puromycin
Growth in bacteria
  Bacterial resistance: Ampicillin, 100 μg/mL
  Growth temperature: 37°C
  Growth strain: DH5alpha
  Copy number: High Copy
Gene/Insert
  Gene/Insert name: PIP5KL1 (alt names: PIP5KL1; NM_001135219.1)
  gRNA/shRNA sequence: CAGGGCAAGACCATCAACCT
  Species: H. sapiens (human)
  Entrez Gene: PIP5KL1 (a.k.a. PIPKH)
  Promoter: hU6
  Cloning method: Unknown
  Sequencing primers: 5′ U6-F; 3′ pS2-R
Terms and licenses: Academic/Nonprofit Terms; Industry Terms: Not Available to Industry
Depositor comments: The gRNA was designed to target the following Genbank reference sequence(s): NM_001135219.1,NM_173492.1. Note that this plasmid does NOT contain Cas9. It should be used in conjunction with lentiCas9-Blast (Addgene #52962) or otherwise with cell lines already expressing Cas9. Browse the full kinome gRNA library at http://www.addgene.org/pooled-library/broadgpp-human-kinome/ or visit http://www.broadinstitute.org/rnai/public/ for detailed protocols and information.
How to cite: PIP5KL1 gRNA (BRDN0001146428) was a gift from John Doench & David Root (Addgene plasmid # 75823 ; http://n2t.net/addgene:75823 ; RRID:Addgene_75823)
