[The description below was written by a language model from this plasmid's Addgene catalogue record and pLannotate feature annotations shown in this document.]
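Description:
PIP5KL1 gRNA (BRDN0001146428) is a third-generation lentiviral guide RNA plasmid built on the lentiGuide-Puro backbone and designed to direct Streptococcus pyogenes Cas9 to the human PIP5KL1 gene (also known as PIPKH). The assembled sequence is about 8.3 kb. It is propagated in E. coli as a high-copy plasmid through a ColE1/pUC-type origin with ampicillin selection (AmpR, β-lactamase). The backbone also carries an f1 origin, an SV40 origin and poly(A) signal, and remnants of lac and phage promoter elements.

The lentiviral cassette begins with an RSV promoter fused to a truncated HIV-1 5' LTR, which makes genomic RNA production in packaging cells independent of Tat. This is followed by the Ψ packaging signal with a partial gag region, the Rev response element for Rev-dependent nuclear export, and a cPPT/CTS element that aids nuclear import of the viral genome. A ΔU3 self-inactivating 3' LTR closes the cassette.

Within the cassette, a human U6 RNA polymerase III promoter drives the 20-nucleotide PIP5KL1 spacer joined to the Cas9 gRNA scaffold. A separate EF-1α promoter with its intron A expresses puromycin N-acetyltransferase, allowing selection of transduced mammalian cells, and a WPRE enhances transcript expression.

The plasmid does not encode Cas9. According to the depositor, it must be paired with a separate Cas9 vector such as lentiCas9-Blast or used in cells that already express Cas9. The guide was designed against two PIP5KL1 reference transcripts and belongs to a human kinome gRNA collection. It is suited to knockout of PIP5KL1 in human cells by lentiviral delivery.
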