Features (pLannotate 1.2.2; 29 found; start..end, strand, type, name):
     14..80      +  CDS            small t antigen (fragment): SV40 (simian virus 40) small t antigen
    106..317     +  promoter       EF-1α core promoter: core promoter for human elongation factor EF-1α
    318..1256    +  intron         EF-1α intron A: intron upstream of the start codon of human EF-1α
   1278..1877    +  CDS            PuroR (fragment): puromycin N-acetyltransferase; pac from Streptomyces; confers resistance to puromycin
   1893..2481    +  misc_feature   WPRE: woodchuck hepatitis virus posttranscriptional regulatory element
   2532..2551    +  misc_feature   cPPT/CTS (fragment): central polypurine tract and central termination sequence of HIV-1
   2553..2786    +  LTR            3' LTR (ΔU3): self-inactivating 3' long terminal repeat (LTR) from HIV-1
   2864..2985    +  polyA_signal   SV40 poly(A) signal: SV40 polyadenylation signal
   3025..3160    +  rep_origin     SV40 ori: SV40 origin of replication
   3181..3199    -  promoter       T7 promoter: promoter for bacteriophage T7 RNA polymerase
   3207..3362    +  CDS            lacZα (fragment): LacZα fragment of β-galactosidase; lacZ fragment
   3367..3795    +  rep_origin     f1 ori (sequence partly withheld): f1 bacteriophage origin of replication; arrow indicates direction of (+) strand synthesis
   3848..3952    +  promoter       AmpR promoter: bla
   3953..4813    +  CDS            AmpR: β-lactamase; bla; confers resistance to ampicillin, carbenicillin, and related antibiotics
   4984..5572    +  rep_origin     ori: high-copy-number ColE1/pMB1/pBR322/pUC origin of replication
   5755..5847    +  CDS            lacI (fragment): lac repressor; lacI; The lac repressor binds to the lac operator to inhibit transcription in E. coli. This inhibition can be relieved by adding lactose or isopropyl-β-D-thiogalactopyranoside (IPTG).
   5860..5881    +  protein_bind   CAP binding site: CAP binding activates transcription in the presence of cAMP. E. coli catabolite activator protein
   5896..5926    +  promoter       lac promoter: promoter for the E. coli lac operon
   5934..5950    +  protein_bind   lac operator: The lac repressor binds to the lac operator to inhibit transcription in E. coli. This inhibition can be relieved by adding lactose or isopropyl-β-D-thiogalactopyranoside (IPTG). lac repressor encoded by lacI
   5995..6013    +  promoter       T3 promoter: promoter for bacteriophage T3 RNA polymerase
   6041..6267    +  promoter       RSV promoter: Rous sarcoma virus enhancer/promoter
   6268..6448    +  LTR            5' LTR (truncated): truncated 5' long terminal repeat (LTR) from HIV-1
   6495..6620    +  misc_feature   HIV-1 Ψ: packaging signal of human immunodeficiency virus type 1
   6604..6967    +  CDS            HIV-1 gag (fragment): gag protein from human immunodeficiency virus 1; gag
   7113..7346    +  misc_feature   RRE: The Rev response element (RRE) of HIV-1 allows for Rev-dependent mRNA export from the nucleus to the cytoplasm.
   7723..7749    +  CDS            Rev (fragment): human immunodeficiency virus 1 (HIV-1) Rev protein; rev; enhances nuclear export of unspliced and incompletely spliced viral mRNAs
   7753..7993    +  promoter       U6 promoter: RNA polymerase III promoter for human U6 snRNA
   8023..8098    +  misc_RNA       gRNA scaffold: guide RNA scaffold for the Streptococcus pyogenes CRISPR/Cas9 system
   8154..8271    +  misc_feature   cPPT/CTS: central polypurine tract and central termination sequence of HIV-1
>Addgene plasmid #75823 | PIP5KL1 gRNA (BRDN0001146428) | addgene full sequence | sequence record 184636 | Addgene Assembled Sequence
CCCGGGTGCAAAGATGGATAAAGTTTTAAACAGAGAGGAATCTTTGCAGCTAATGGACCTTCTAGGTCTT
GAAAGGAGTGGGAATTGGCTCCGGTGCCCGTCAGTGGGCAGAGCGCACATCGCCCACAGTCCCCGAGAAG
TTGGGGGGAGGGGTCGGCAATTGATCCGGTGCCTAGAGAAGGTGGCGCGGGGTAAACTGGGAAAGTGATG
TCGTGTACTGGCTCCGCCTTTTTCCCGAGGGTGGGGGAGAACCGTATATAAGTGCAGTAGTCGCCGTGAA
CGTTCTTTTTCGCAACGGGTTTGCCGCCAGAACACAGGTAAGTGCCGTGTGTGGTTCCCGCGGGCCTGGC
CTCTTTACGGGTTATGGCCCTTGCGTGCCTTGAATTACTTCCACCTGGCTGCAGTACGTGATTCTTGATC
CCGAGCTTCGGGTTGGAAGTGGGTGGGAGAGTTCGAGGCCTTGCGCTTAAGGAGCCCCTTCGCCTCGTGC
TTGAGTTGAGGCCTGGCCTGGGCGCTGGGGCCGCCGCGTGCGAATCTGGTGGCACCTTCGCGCCTGTCTC
GCTGCTTTCGATAAGTCTCTAGCCATTTAAAATTTTTGATGACCTGCTGCGACGCTTTTTTTCTGGCAAG
ATAGTCTTGTAAATGCGGGCCAAGATCTGCACACTGGTATTTCGGTTTTTGGGGCCGCGGGCGGCGACGG
GGCCCGTGCGTCCCAGCGCACATGTTCGGCGAGGCGGGGCCTGCGAGCGCGGCCACCGAGAATCGGACGG
GGGTAGTCTCAAGCTGGCCGGCCTGCTCTGGTGCCTGGCCTCGCGCCGCCGTGTATCGCCCCGCCCTGGG
CGGCAAGGCTGGCCCGGTCGGCACCAGTTGCGTGAGCGGAAAGATGGCCGCTTCCCGGCCCTGCTGCAGG
GAGCTCAAAATGGAGGACGCGGCGCTCGGGAGAGCGGGCGGGTGAGTCACCCACACAAAGGAAAAGGGCC
TTTCCGTCCTCAGCCGTCGCTTCATGTGACTCCACGGAGTACCGGGCGCCGTCCAGGCACCTCGATTAGT
TCTCGAGCTTTTGGAGTACGTCGTCTTTAGGTTGGGGGGAGGGGTTTTATGCGATGGAGTTTCCCCACAC
TGAGTGGGTGGAGACTGAAGTTAGGCCAGCTTGGCACTTGATGTAATTCTCCTTGGAATTTGCCCTTTTT
GAGTTTGGATCTTGGTTCATTCTCAAGCCTCAGACAGTGGTTCAAAGTTTTTTTCTTCCATTTCAGGTGT
CGTGACGTACGGCCACCATGACCGAGTACAAGCCCACGGTGCGCCTCGCCACCCGCGACGACGTCCCCAG
GGCCGTACGCACCCTCGCCGCCGCGTTCGCCGACTACCCCGCCACGCGCCACACCGTCGATCCGGACCGC
CACATCGAGCGGGTCACCGAGCTGCAAGAACTCTTCCTCACGCGCGTCGGGCTCGACATCGGCAAGGTGT
GGGTCGCGGACGACGGCGCCGCCGTGGCGGTCTGGACCACGCCGGAGAGCGTCGAAGCGGGGGCGGTGTT
CGCCGAGATCGGCCCGCGCATGGCCGAGTTGAGCGGTTCCCGGCTGGCCGCGCAGCAACAGATGGAAGGC
CTCCTGGCGCCGCACCGGCCCAAGGAGCCCGCGTGGTTCCTGGCCACCGTCGGAGTCTCGCCCGACCACC
AGGGCAAGGGTCTGGGCAGCGCCGTCGTGCTCCCCGGAGTGGAGGCGGCCGAGCGCGCCGGGGTGCCCGC
CTTCCTGGAGACCTCCGCGCCCCGCAACCTCCCCTTCTACGAGCGGCTCGGCTTCACCGTCACCGCCGAC
GTCGAGGTGCCCGAAGGACCGCGCACCTGGTGCATGACCCGCAAGCCCGGTGCCTGAACGCGTTAAGTCG
ACAATCAACCTCTGGATTACAAAATTTGTGAAAGATTGACTGGTATTCTTAACTATGTTGCTCCTTTTAC
GCTATGTGGATACGCTGCTTTAATGCCTTTGTATCATGCTATTGCTTCCCGTATGGCTTTCATTTTCTCC
TCCTTGTATAAATCCTGGTTGCTGTCTCTTTATGAGGAGTTGTGGCCCGTTGTCAGGCAACGTGGCGTGG
TGTGCACTGTGTTTGCTGACGCAACCCCCACTGGTTGGGGCATTGCCACCACCTGTCAGCTCCTTTCCGG
GACTTTCGCTTTCCCCCTCCCTATTGCCACGGCGGAACTCATCGCCGCCTGCCTTGCCCGCTGCTGGACA
GGGGCTCGGCTGTTGGGCACTGACAATTCCGTGGTGTTGTCGGGGAAATCATCGTCCTTTCCTTGGCTGC
TCGCCTGTGTTGCCACCTGGATTCTGCGCGGGACGTCCTTCTGCTACGTCCCTTCGGCCCTCAATCCAGC
GGACCTTCCTTCCCGCGGCCTGCTGCCGGCTCTGCGGCCTCTTCCGCGTCTTCGCCTTCGCCCTCAGACG
AGTCGGATCTCCCTTTGGGCCGCCTCCCCGCGTCGACTTTAAGACCAATGACTTACAAGGCAGCTGTAGA
TCTTAGCCACTTTTTAAAAGAAAAGGGGGGACTGGAAGGGCTAATTCACTCCCAACGAAGACAAGATCTG
CTTTTTGCTTGTACTGGGTCTCTCTGGTTAGACCAGATCTGAGCCTGGGAGCTCTCTGGCTAACTAGGGA
ACCCACTGCTTAAGCCTCAATAAAGCTTGCCTTGAGTGCTTCAAGTAGTGTGTGCCCGTCTGTTGTGTGA
CTCTGGTAACTAGAGATCCCTCAGACCCTTTTAGTCAGTGTGGAAAATCTCTAGCAGTACGTATAGTAGT
TCATGTCATCTTATTATTCAGTATTTATAACTTGCAAAGAAATGAATATCAGAGAGTGAGAGGAACTTGT
TTATTGCAGCTTATAATGGTTACAAATAAAGCAATAGCATCACAAATTTCACAAATAAAGCATTTTTTTC
ACTGCATTCTAGTTGTGGTTTGTCCAAACTCATCAATGTATCTTATCATGTCTGGCTCTAGCTATCCCGC
CCCTAACTCCGCCCATCCCGCCCCTAACTCCGCCCAGTTCCGCCCATTCTCCGCCCCATGGCTGACTAAT
TTTTTTTATTTATGCAGAGGCCGAGGCCGCCTCGGCCTCTGAGCTATTCCAGAAGTAGTGAGGAGGCTTT
TTTGGAGGCCTAGGGACGTACCCAATTCGCCCTATAGTGAGTCGTATTACGCGCGCTCACTGGCCGTCGT
TTTACAACGTCGTGACTGGGAAAACCCTGGCGTTACCCAACTTAATCGCCTTGCAGCACATCCCCCTTTC
GCCAGCTGGCGTAATAGCGAAGAGGCCCGCACCGATCGCCCTTCCCAACAGTTGCGCAGCCTGAATGGCG
AATGGG
[124 nt withheld, positions 3367-3490]
C
[91 nt withheld, positions 3492-3582]
A
[49 nt withheld, positions 3584-3632]
CCTTTGACGTTGGAGTCCACGTTCTTT
[37 nt withheld, positions 3660-3696]
ACCCTATCTCGGTCTATTCTTTTGATTTATAAGGGATTTTGCCGATTTCGGCCTATTGGTTAAAAAATGA
GCTGATTTAACAAAAATTTAACGCGAATTTTAACAAAATATTAACGCTTACAATTTAGGTGGCACTTTTC
GGGGAAATGTGCGCGGAACCCCTATTTGTTTATTTTTCTAAATACATTCAAATATGTATCCGCTCATGAG
ACAATAACCCTGATAAATGCTTCAATAATATTGAAAAAGGAAGAGTATGAGTATTCAACATTTCCGTGTC
GCCCTTATTCCCTTTTTTGCGGCATTTTGCCTTCCTGTTTTTGCTCACCCAGAAACGCTGGTGAAAGTAA
AAGATGCTGAAGATCAGTTGGGTGCACGAGTGGGTTACATCGAACTGGATCTCAACAGCGGTAAGATCCT
TGAGAGTTTTCGCCCCGAAGAACGTTTTCCAATGATGAGCACTTTTAAAGTTCTGCTATGTGGCGCGGTA
TTATCCCGTATTGACGCCGGGCAAGAGCAACTCGGTCGCCGCATACACTATTCTCAGAATGACTTGGTTG
AGTACTCACCAGTCACAGAAAAGCATCTTACGGATGGCATGACAGTAAGAGAATTATGCAGTGCTGCCAT
AACCATGAGTGATAACACTGCGGCCAACTTACTTCTGACAACGATCGGAGGACCGAAGGAGCTAACCGCT
TTTTTGCACAACATGGGGGATCATGTAACTCGCCTTGATCGTTGGGAACCGGAGCTGAATGAAGCCATAC
CAAACGACGAGCGTGACACCACGATGCCTGTAGCAATGGCAACAACGTTGCGCAAACTATTAACTGGCGA
ACTACTTACTCTAGCTTCCCGGCAACAATTAATAGACTGGATGGAGGCGGATAAAGTTGCAGGACCACTT
CTGCGCTCGGCCCTTCCGGCTGGCTGGTTTATTGCTGATAAATCTGGAGCCGGTGAGCGTGGGTCTCGCG
GTATCATTGCAGCACTGGGGCCAGATGGTAAGCCCTCCCGTATCGTAGTTATCTACACGACGGGGAGTCA
GGCAACTATGGATGAACGAAATAGACAGATCGCTGAGATAGGTGCCTCACTGATTAAGCATTGGTAACTG
TCAGACCAAGTTTACTCATATATACTTTAGATTGATTTAAAACTTCATTTTTAATTTAAAAGGATCTAGG
TGAAGATCCTTTTTGATAATCTCATGACCAAAATCCCTTAACGTGAGTTTTCGTTCCACTGAGCGTCAGA
CCCCGTAGAAAAGATCAAAGGATCTTCTTGAGATCCTTTTTTTCTGCGCGTAATCTGCTGCTTGCAAACA
AAAAAACCACCGCTACCAGCGGTGGTTTGTTTGCCGGATCAAGAGCTACCAACTCTTTTTCCGAAGGTAA
CTGGCTTCAGCAGAGCGCAGATACCAAATACTGTTCTTCTAGTGTAGCCGTAGTTAGGCCACCACTTCAA
GAACTCTGTAGCACCGCCTACATACCTCGCTCTGCTAATCCTGTTACCAGTGGCTGCTGCCAGTGGCGAT
AAGTCGTGTCTTACCGGGTTGGACTCAAGACGATAGTTACCGGATAAGGCGCAGCGGTCGGGCTGAACGG
GGGGTTCGTGCACACAGCCCAGCTTGGAGCGAACGACCTACACCGAACTGAGATACCTACAGCGTGAGCT
ATGAGAAAGCGCCACGCTTCCCGAAGGGAGAAAGGCGGACAGGTATCCGGTAAGCGGCAGGGTCGGAACA
GGAGAGCGCACGAGGGAGCTTCCAGGGGGAAACGCCTGGTATCTTTATAGTCCTGTCGGGTTTCGCCACC
TCTGACTTGAGCGTCGATTTTTGTGATGCTCGTCAGGGGGGCGGAGCCTATGGAAAAACGCCAGCAACGC
GGCCTTTTTACGGTTCCTGGCCTTTTGCTGGCCTTTTGCTCACATGTTCTTTCCTGCGTTATCCCCTGAT
TCTGTGGATAACCGTATTACCGCCTTTGAGTGAGCTGATACCGCTCGCCGCAGCCGAACGACCGAGCGCA
GCGAGTCAGTGAGCGAGGAAGCGGAAGAGCGCCCAATACGCAAACCGCCTCTCCCCGCGCGTTGGCCGAT
TCATTAATGCAGCTGGCACGACAGGTTTCCCGACTGGAAAGCGGGCAGTGAGCGCAACGCAATTAATGTG
AGTTAGCTCACTCATTAGGCACCCCAGGCTTTACACTTTATGCTTCCGGCTCGTATGTTGTGTGGAATTG
TGAGCGGATAACAATTTCACACAGGAAACAGCTATGACCATGATTACGCCAAGCGCGCAATTAACCCTCA
CTAAAGGGAACAAAAGCTGGAGCTGCAAGCTTAATGTAGTCTTATGCAATACTCTTGTAGTCTTGCAACA
TGGTAACGATGAGTTAGCAACATGCCTTACAAGGAGAGAAAAAGCACCGTGCATGCCGATTGGTGGAAGT
AAGGTGGTACGATCGTGCCTTATTAGGAAGGCAACAGACGGGTCTGACATGGATTGGACGAACCACTGAA
TTGCCGCATTGCAGAGATATTGTATTTAAGTGCCTAGCTCGATACATAAACGGGTCTCTCTGGTTAGACC
AGATCTGAGCCTGGGAGCTCTCTGGCTAACTAGGGAACCCACTGCTTAAGCCTCAATAAAGCTTGCCTTG
AGTGCTTCAAGTAGTGTGTGCCCGTCTGTTGTGTGACTCTGGTAACTAGAGATCCCTCAGACCCTTTTAG
TCAGTGTGGAAAATCTCTAGCAGTGGCGCCCGAACAGGGACTTGAAAGCGAAAGGGAAACCAGAGGAGCT
CTCTCGACGCAGGACTCGGCTTGCTGAAGCGCGCACGGCAAGAGGCGAGGGGCGGCGACTGGTGAGTACG
CCAAAAATTTTGACTAGCGGAGGCTAGAAGGAGAGAGATGGGTGCGAGAGCGTCAGTATTAAGCGGGGGA
GAATTAGATCGCGATGGGAAAAAATTCGGTTAAGGCCAGGGGGAAAGAAAAAATATAAATTAAAACATAT
AGTATGGGCAAGCAGGGAGCTAGAACGATTCGCAGTTAATCCTGGCCTGTTAGAAACATCAGAAGGCTGT
AGACAAATACTGGGACAGCTACAACCATCCCTTCAGACAGGATCAGAAGAACTTAGATCATTATATAATA
CAGTAGCAACCCTCTATTGTGTGCATCAAAGGATAGAGATAAAAGACACCAAGGAAGCTTTAGACAAGAT
AGAGGAAGAGCAAAACAAAAGTAAGACCACCGCACAGCAAGCGGCCGCTGATCTTCAGACCTGGAGGAGG
AGATATGAGGGACAATTGGAGAAGTGAATTATATAAATATAAAGTAGTAAAAATTGAACCATTAGGAGTA
GCACCCACCAAGGCAAAGAGAAGAGTGGTGCAGAGAGAAAAAAGAGCAGTGGGAATAGGAGCTTTGTTCC
TTGGGTTCTTGGGAGCAGCAGGAAGCACTATGGGCGCAGCGTCAATGACGCTGACGGTACAGGCCAGACA
ATTATTGTCTGGTATAGTGCAGCAGCAGAACAATTTGCTGAGGGCTATTGAGGCGCAACAGCATCTGTTG
CAACTCACAGTCTGGGGCATCAAGCAGCTCCAGGCAAGAATCCTGGCTGTGGAAAGATACCTAAAGGATC
AACAGCTCCTGGGGATTTGGGGTTGCTCTGGAAAACTCATTTGCACCACTGCTGTGCCTTGGAATGCTAG
TTGGAGTAATAAATCTCTGGAACAGATTTGGAATCACACGACCTGGATGGAGTGGGACAGAGAAATTAAC
AATTACACAAGCTTAATACACTCCTTAATTGAAGAATCGCAAAACCAGCAAGAAAAGAATGAACAAGAAT
TATTGGAATTAGATAAATGGGCAAGTTTGTGGAATTGGTTTAACATAACAAATTGGCTGTGGTATATAAA
ATTATTCATAATGATAGTAGGAGGCTTGGTAGGTTTAAGAATAGTTTTTGCTGTACTTTCTATAGTGAAT
AGAGTTAGGCAGGGATATTCACCATTATCGTTTCAGACCCACCTCCCAACCCCGAGGGGACCCAGAGAGG
GCCTATTTCCCATGATTCCTTCATATTTGCATATACGATACAAGGCTGTTAGAGAGATAATTAGAATTAA
TTTGACTGTAAACACAAAGATATTAGTACAAAATACGTGACGTAGAAAGTAATAATTTCTTGGGTAGTTT
GCAGTTTTAAAATTATGTTTTAAAATGGACTATCATATGCTTACCGTAACTTGAAAGTATTTCGATTTCT
TGGCTTTATATATCTTGTGGAAAGGACGAAACACCGCAGGGCAAGACCATCAACCTGTTTTAGAGCTAGA
AATAGCAAGTTAAAATAAGGCTAGTCCGTTATCAACTTGAAAAAGTGGCACCGAGTCGGTGCTTTTTTAA
GCTTGGCGTAACTAGATCTTGAGACAAATGGCAGTATTCATCCACAATTTTAAAAGAAAAGGGGGGATTG
GGGGGTACAGTGCAGGGGAAAGAATAGTAGACATAATAGCAACAGACATACAAACTAAAGAATTACAAAA
ACAAATTACAAAAATTCAAAATTTTCGGGTTTATTACAGGGACAGCAGAGATCCACTTTGGCGCCGGCTC
GAGGGGG
