>Addgene plasmid #75823 | PIP5KL1 gRNA (BRDN0001146428) | depositor partial sequence | sequence record 143283 | Target Sequence
CAGGGCAAGACCATCAACCT
