>Addgene plasmid #75823 | PIP5KL1 gRNA (BRDN0001146428) | addgene partial sequence | sequence record 184635 | hU6-F
CGTGACGTAGAAAGTAATAATTTCTTGGGTAGTTTGCAGTTTTAAAATTATGTTTTAAAATGGACTATCA
TATGCTTACCGTAACTTGAAAGTATTTCGATTTCTTGGCTTTATATATCTTGTGGAAAGGACGAAACACC
GCAGGGCAAGACCATCAACCTGTTTTAGAGCTAGAAATAGCAAGTTAAAATAAGGCTAGTCCGTTATCAA
CTTGAAAAAGTGGCACCGAGTCGGTGCTTTTTTAAGCTTGGCGTAACTAGATCTTGAGACAAATGGCAGT
ATTCATCCACAATTTTAAAAGAAAAGGGGGGATTGGGGGGTACAGTGCAGGGGAAAGAATAGTAGACATA
ATAGCAACAGACATACAAACTAAAGAATTACAAAAACAAATTACAAAAATTCAAAATTTTCGGGTTTATT
ACAGGGACAGCAGAGATCCACTTTGGCGCCGGCTCGAGGGGGCCCGGGTGCAAAGATGGATAAAGTTTTA
AACAGAGAGGAATCTTTGCAGCTAATGGACCTTCTAGGTCTTGAAAGGAGTGGGAATTGGCTCCGGTGCC
CGTCAGTGGG
